>Addgene plasmid #192492 | pAAV-U6-DR30(SapI)-0.5Syn-CasRx-pA | addgene full sequence | sequence record 381962 | Addgene NGS Result
CTCACATGTCCTGCAGGCAGCTGCGCGCTCGCTCGCTCACTGAGGCCGCCCGGGCGTCGGGCGACCTTTG
GTCGCCCGGCCTCAGTGAGCGAGCGAGCGCGCAGAGAGGGAGTGGCCAACTCCATCACTAGGGGTTCCTG
CGGCCTCTAGAGCTAGCGAGGGCCTATTTCCCATGATTCCTTCATATTTGCATATACGATACAAGGCTGT
TAGAGAGATAATTGGAATTAATTTGACTGTAAACACAAAGATATTAGTACAAAATACGTGACGTAGAAAG
TAATAATTTCTTGGGTAGTTTGCAGTTTTAAAATTATGTTTTAAAATGGACTATCATATGCTTACCGTAA
CTTGAAAGTATTTCGATTTCTTGGCTTTATATATCTTGTGGAAAGGACGAAACACCGAACCCCTACCAAC
TGGTCGGGGTTTGAAACGGAAGAGCGAGCTCTTCTTTTTTTTCTGTACAACGCGTACAAGTATCTGGGAA
GGGTAACAATGCAAGTTAGCCTGAGGATTTAGGAGGAGGCTGAAAAACAGAGTAGGAGCCTTACTACGGG
TCCAGACCCTACGGACAAGAACCCCCACTCCCACTCCCCAAATTGCGCATTCCCTCCCCCATCAGAGGGG
GAGGGGAAGAGGATGCAGCGCGGCGCGGCGCGTGCGCACTGTCGGATTTAGTACCGCGGACAGAGCCTTC
GCCCCCGCTGCCGGCGCGCGCCACCACCTCCCCAGCACCAAAGGCGGGCTGACGTCACTCTCCAGCCCTC
CCCAAACTCCCCTACCTCACCGCCTTGGTCGCGTCCGTGCAGCGGTGAGTCCAGTCGGGCCGCACCACAA
GAGGTGCAAGATAGGGGGGTGCAGGCGCGACCATACGCTCTGCGGCGGCAGAGCCTCAGCGCTGCCTCAG
TCTGCAGCGGGCAGCAGAGGAGTCGCGTCGTGCCAGAGAGCGCCGCCGTGCTCCTGAGCCCCTTGCGCTC
CGCCCCCGCGGCCCACCGACCCACTGCCCCTTGGATCCACCGGTGCCACCATGAGCCCCAAGAAGAAGAG
AAAGGTGGAGGCCAGCATCGAAAAAAAAAAGTCCTTCGCCAAGGGCATGGGCGTGAAGTCCACACTCGTG
TCCGGCTCCAAAGTGTACATGACAACCTTCGCCGAAGGCAGCGACGCCAGGCTGGAAAAGATCGTGGAGG
GCGACAGCATCAGGAGCGTGAATGAGGGCGAGGCCTTCAGCGCTGAAATGGCCGATAAAAACGCCGGCTA
TAAGATCGGCAACGCCAAATTCAGCCATCCTAAGGGCTACGCCGTGGTGGCTAACAACCCTCTGTATACA
GGACCCGTCCAGCAGGATATGCTCGGCCTGAAGGAAACTCTGGAAAAGAGGTACTTCGGCGAGAGCGCTG
ATGGCAATGACAATATTTGTATCCAGGTGATCCATAACATCCTGGACATTGAAAAAATCCTCGCCGAATA
CATTACCAACGCCGCCTACGCCGTCAACAATATCTCCGGCCTGGATAAGGACATTATTGGATTCGGCAAG
TTCTCCACAGTGTATACCTACGACGAATTCAAAGACCCCGAGCACCATAGGGCCGCTTTCAACAATAACG
ATAAGCTCATCAACGCCATCAAGGCCCAGTATGACGAGTTCGACAACTTCCTCGATAACCCCAGACTCGG
CTATTTCGGCCAGGCCTTTTTCAGCAAGGAGGGCAGAAATTACATCATCAATTACGGCAACGAATGCTAT
GACATTCTGGCCCTCCTGAGCGGACTGAGGCACTGGGTGGTCCATAACAACGAAGAAGAGTCCAGGATCT
CCAGGACCTGGCTCTACAACCTCGATAAGAACCTCGACAACGAATACATCTCCACCCTCAACTACCTCTA
CGACAGGATCACCAATGAGCTGACCAACTCCTTCTCCAAGAACTCCGCCGCCAACGTGAACTATATTGCC
GAAACTCTGGGAATCAACCCTGCCGAATTCGCCGAACAATATTTCAGATTCAGCATTATGAAAGAGCAGA
AAAACCTCGGATTCAATATCACCAAGCTCAGGGAAGTGATGCTGGACAGGAAGGATATGTCCGAGATCAG
GAAAAATCATAAGGTGTTCGACTCCATCAGGACCAAGGTCTACACCATGATGGACTTTGTGATTTATAGG
TATTACATCGAAGAGGATGCCAAGGTGGCTGCCGCCAATAAGTCCCTCCCCGATAATGAGAAGTCCCTGA
GCGAGAAGGATATCTTTGTGATTAACCTGAGGGGCTCCTTCAACGACGACCAGAAGGATGCCCTCTACTA
CGATGAAGCTAATAGAATTTGGAGAAAGCTCGAAAATATCATGCACAACATCAAGGAATTTAGGGGAAAC
AAGACAAGAGAGTATAAGAAGAAGGACGCCCCTAGACTGCCCAGAATCCTGCCCGCTGGCCGTGATGTTT
CCGCCTTCAGCAAACTCATGTATGCCCTGACCATGTTCCTGGATGGCAAGGAGATCAACGACCTCCTGAC
CACCCTGATTAATAAATTCGATAACATCCAGAGCTTCCTGAAGGTGATGCCTCTCATCGGAGTCAACGCT
AAGTTCGTGGAGGAATACGCCTTTTTCAAAGACTCCGCCAAGATCGCCGATGAGCTGAGGCTGATCAAGT
CCTTCGCTAGAATGGGAGAACCTATTGCCGATGCCAGGAGGGCCATGTATATCGACGCCATCCGTATTTT
AGGAACCAACCTGTCCTATGATGAGCTCAAGGCCCTCGCCGACACCTTTTCCCTGGACGAGAACGGAAAC
AAGCTCAAGAAAGGCAAGCACGGCATGAGAAATTTCATTATTAATAACGTGATCAGCAATAAAAGGTTCC
ACTACCTGATCAGATACGGTGATCCTGCCCACCTCCATGAGATCGCCAAAAACGAGGCCGTGGTGAAGTT
CGTGCTCGGCAGGATCGCTGACATCCAGAAAAAACAGGGCCAGAACGGCAAGAACCAGATCGACAGGTAC
TACGAAACTTGTATCGGAAAGGATAAGGGCAAGAGCGTGAGCGAAAAGGTGGACGCTCTCACAAAGATCA
TCACCGGAATGAACTACGACCAATTCGACAAGAAAAGGAGCGTCATTGAGGACACCGGCAGGGAAAACGC
CGAGAGGGAGAAGTTTAAAAAGATCATCAGCCTGTACCTCACCGTGATCTACCACATCCTCAAGAATATT
GTCAATATCAACGCCAGGTACGTCATCGGATTCCATTGCGTCGAGCGTGATGCTCAACTGTACAAGGAGA
AAGGCTACGACATCAATCTCAAGAAACTGGAAGAGAAGGGATTCAGCTCCGTCACCAAGCTCTGCGCTGG
CATTGATGAAACTGCCCCCGATAAGAGAAAGGACGTGGAAAAGGAGATGGCTGAAAGAGCCAAGGAGAGC
ATTGACAGCCTCGAGAGCGCCAACCCCAAGCTGTATGCCAATTACATCAAATACAGCGACGAGAAGAAAG
CCGAGGAGTTCACCAGGCAGATTAACAGGGAGAAGGCCAAAACCGCCCTGAACGCCTACCTGAGGAACAC
CAAGTGGAATGTGATCATCAGGGAGGACCTCCTGAGAATTGACAACAAGACATGTACCCTGTTCAGAAAC
AAGGCCGTCCACCTGGAAGTGGCCAGGTATGTCCACGCCTATATCAACGACATTGCCGAGGTCAATTCCT
ACTTCCAACTGTACCATTACATCATGCAGAGAATTATCATGAATGAGAGGTACGAGAAAAGCAGCGGAAA
GGTGTCCGAGTACTTCGACGCTGTGAATGACGAGAAGAAGTACAACGATAGGCTCCTGAAACTGCTGTGT
GTGCCTTTCGGCTACTGTATCCCCAGGTTTAAGAACCTGAGCATCGAGGCCCTGTTCGATAGGAACGAGG
CCGCCAAGTTCGACAAGGAGAAAAAGAAGGTGTCCGGCAATTCCGGATCCGGACCTAAGAAAAAGAGGAA
GGTGGCGGCCGCTTACCCATACGATGTTCCAGATTACGCTTAGGCTAGGAATTCAATAAAAGATCTTTAT
TTTCATTAGATCTGTGTGTTGGTTTTTTGTGTGCGGCCGCAGGAACCCCTAGTGATGGAGTTGGCCACTC
CCTCTCTGCGCGCTCGCTCGCTCACTGAGGCCGGGCGACCAAAGGTCGCCCGACGCCCGGGCTTTGCCCG
GGCGGCCTCAGTGAGCGAGCGAGCGCGCAGCTGCCTGCAGGGGCGCCTGATGCGGTATTTTCTCCTTACG
CATCTGTGCGGTATTTCACACCGCATA
[95 nt withheld, positions 4298-4392]
T
[46 nt withheld, positions 4394-4439]
C
[141 nt withheld, positions 4441-4581]
CCTTTGACGTTGGAGTCCACGTTCTTT
[37 nt withheld, positions 4609-4645]
ACTCTATCTCGGGCTATTCTTTTGATTTATAAGGGATTTTGCCGATTTCGGTCTATTGGTTAAAAAATGA
GCTGATTTAACAAAAATTTAACGCGAATTTTAACAAAATATTAACGTTTACAATTTTATGGTGCACTCTC
AGTACAATCTGCTCTGATGCCGCATAGTTAAGCCAGCCCCGACACCCGCCAACACCCGCTGACGCGCCCT
GACGGGCTTGTCTGCTCCCGGCATCCGCTTACAGACAAGCTGTGACCGTCTCCGGGAGCTGCATGTGTCA
GAGGTTTTCACCGTCATCACCGAAACGCGCGAGACGAAAGGGCCTCGTGATACGCCTATTTTTATAGGTT
AATGTCATGATAATAATGGTTTCTTAGACGTCAGGTGGCACTTTTCGGGGAAATGTGCGCGGAACCCCTA
TTTGTTTATTTTTCTAAATACATTCAAATATGTATCCGCTCATGAGACAATAACCCTGATAAATGCTTCA
ATAATATTGAAAAAGGAAGAGTATGAGTATTCAACATTTCCGTGTCGCCCTTATTCCCTTTTTTGCGGCA
TTTTGCCTTCCTGTTTTTGCTCACCCAGAAACGCTGGTGAAAGTAAAAGATGCTGAAGATCAGTTGGGTG
CACGAGTGGGTTACATCGAACTGGATCTCAACAGCGGTAAGATCCTTGAGAGTTTTCGCCCCGAAGAACG
TTTTCCAATGATGAGCACTTTTAAAGTTCTGCTATGTGGCGCGGTATTATCCCGTATTGACGCCGGGCAA
GAGCAACTCGGTCGCCGCATACACTATTCTCAGAATGACTTGGTTGAGTACTCACCAGTCACAGAAAAGC
ATCTTACGGATGGCATGACAGTAAGAGAATTATGCAGTGCTGCCATAACCATGAGTGATAACACTGCGGC
CAACTTACTTCTGACAACGATCGGAGGACCGAAGGAGCTAACCGCTTTTTTGCACAACATGGGGGATCAT
GTAACTCGCCTTGATCGTTGGGAACCGGAGCTGAATGAAGCCATACCAAACGACGAGCGTGACACCACGA
TGCCTGTAGCAATGGCAACAACGTTGCGCAAACTATTAACTGGCGAACTACTTACTCTAGCTTCCCGGCA
ACAATTAATAGACTGGATGGAGGCGGATAAAGTTGCAGGACCACTTCTGCGCTCGGCCCTTCCGGCTGGC
TGGTTTATTGCTGATAAATCTGGAGCCGGTGAGCGTGGAAGCCGCGGTATCATTGCAGCACTGGGGCCAG
ATGGTAAGCCCTCCCGTATCGTAGTTATCTACACGACGGGGAGTCAGGCAACTATGGATGAACGAAATAG
ACAGATCGCTGAGATAGGTGCCTCACTGATTAAGCATTGGTAACTGTCAGACCAAGTTTACTCATATATA
CTTTAGATTGATTTAAAACTTCATTTTTAATTTAAAAGGATCTAGGTGAAGATCCTTTTTGATAATCTCA
TGACCAAAATCCCTTAACGTGAGTTTTCGTTCCACTGAGCGTCAGACCCCGTAGAAAAGATCAAAGGATC
TTCTTGAGATCCTTTTTTTCTGCGCGTAATCTGCTGCTTGCAAACAAAAAAACCACCGCTACCAGCGGTG
GTTTGTTTGCCGGATCAAGAGCTACCAACTCTTTTTCCGAAGGTAACTGGCTTCAGCAGAGCGCAGATAC
CAAATACTGTTCTTCTAGTGTAGCCGTAGTTAGGCCACCACTTCAAGAACTCTGTAGCACCGCCTACATA
CCTCGCTCTGCTAATCCTGTTACCAGTGGCTGCTGCCAGTGGCGATAAGTCGTGTCTTACCGGGTTGGAC
TCAAGACGATAGTTACCGGATAAGGCGCAGCGGTCGGGCTGAACGGGGGGTTCGTGCACACAGCCCAGCT
TGGAGCGAACGACCTACACCGAACTGAGATACCTACAGCGTGAGCTATGAGAAAGCGCCACGCTTCCCGA
AGGGAGAAAGGCGGACAGGTATCCGGTAAGCGGCAGGGTCGGAACAGGAGAGCGCACGAGGGAGCTTCCA
GGGGGAAACGCCTGGTATCTTTATAGTCCTGTCGGGTTTCGCCACCTCTGACTTGAGCGTCGATTTTTGT
GATGCTCGTCAGGGGGGCGGAGCCTATGGAAAAACGCCAGCAACGCGGCCTTTTTACGGTTCCTGGCCTT
TTGCTGGCCTTTTG
Features (pLannotate 1.2.2; 16 found; start..end, strand, type, name):
     21..48      +  repeat_region  AAV2 ITR (fragment): inverted terminal repeat of adeno-associated virus serotype 2 inverted
     77..104     +  repeat_region  AAV2 ITR (fragment): inverted terminal repeat of adeno-associated virus serotype 2 inverted
    158..398     +  promoter       U6 promoter: RNA polymerase III promoter for human U6 snRNA
    408..437     +  misc_RNA       RfxCas13d DR30: 5' processed 30-base direct repeat for an RfxCas13d gRNA (Konermann et al., 2018)
    452..469     +  terminator     CYC1 terminator (fragment): S. cerevisiae CYC1; transcription terminator for CYC1
   1067..3964    +  CDS            RfxCas13d: RNA-targeting Type VI CRISPR protein from Ruminococcus flavefaciens strain XPD3002 (Konermann et al., 2018)
   4004..4032    +  CDS            3xHA (fragment): three tandem HA epitope tags
   4045..4093    +  polyA_signal   poly(A) signal: synthetic polyadenylation signal
   4101..4241    +  repeat_region  AAV2 ITR: inverted terminal repeat of adeno-associated virus serotype 2 inverted
   4246..4297    -  misc_feature   bom (fragment): basis of mobility region from pBR322
   4316..4771    +  rep_origin     f1 ori (sequence partly withheld): f1 bacteriophage origin of replication; arrow indicates direction of (+) strand synthesis
   4772..4821    -  misc_feature   bom (fragment): basis of mobility region from pBR322
   4923..4958    -  CDS            rop (fragment): Rop protein, which maintains plasmids at low copy number; rop
   5053..5157    +  promoter       AmpR promoter: bla
   5158..6018    +  CDS            AmpR: β-lactamase; bla; confers resistance to ampicillin, carbenicillin, and related antibiotics
   6189..6777    +  rep_origin     ori: high-copy-number ColE1/pMB1/pBR322/pUC origin of replication
