[The description below was written by a language model from this plasmid's Addgene catalogue record and pLannotate feature annotations shown in this document.]
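Description:
pAAV-U6-DR30(SapI)-0.5Syn-CasRx-pA is a 6.8 kb adeno-associated virus transfer plasmid designed to deliver both the RNA-targeting CRISPR effector CasRx (RfxCas13d, from Ruminococcus flavefaciens) and a guide RNA from a single AAV genome. It is propagated in E. coli through a high-copy ColE1/pUC-type origin with ampicillin selection (AmpR under its own bla promoter), and the backbone also carries an f1 phage origin. AAV2 inverted terminal repeats flank the payload and supply the signals for replication and packaging into AAV particles. The downstream ITR is annotated intact, whereas the upstream one is detected only as short fragments, which may reflect the difficulty of sequencing and annotating these structured repeats. The record lists a recombination-deficient bacterial strain, consistent with the instability typical of ITR-containing plasmids.

The payload contains two expression units in the same orientation. A human U6 RNA polymerase III promoter drives the 30-base processed RfxCas13d direct repeat (DR30). The "(SapI)" in the name suggests a SapI site next to the repeat for inserting a spacer of choice, and the record gives no guide sequence, so this appears to be an empty guide-cloning vector. Downstream, the CasRx coding sequence is expressed from a promoter recorded as 0.5Syn, presumably a shortened synapsin promoter for neuronal expression. This promoter is not annotated in the feature table, although the unannotated stretch before the CDS would accommodate it. The coding region is followed by a sequence matching part of an HA epitope tag, suggesting a C-terminal HA tag, and by a compact synthetic polyadenylation signal. The short "CYC1 terminator", bom and rop fragments are probably incidental matches. The stated purpose is co-expression of CasRx and a gRNA, as used for AAV-mediated RNA knockdown.
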