Addgene plasmid #192492: pAAV-U6-DR30(SapI)-0.5Syn-CasRx-pA
Purpose: To express CasRX and a gRNA
Depositing lab: Jonathan Ploski. Depositing organization: Pennsylvania State University, College of Medicine. Publication: Adeno-associated viral vector resource for the RNA-targeting Cas13d: A comparison of high-fidelity variants, DjCas13d and hfCas13d. Back F, Sandoval A, Vu LM, Hong VM, Bhaskara A, Rodriguez SR, O'Brien JT, Kolber BJ, Kroener S, Ploski JE. Mol Ther Methods Clin Dev. 2025 Aug 20;33(4):101565. doi: 10.1016/j.omtm.2025.101565. eCollection 2025 Dec 11. PubMed 41020266.
Backbone
  Vector backbone: pAAV
  Vector type: AAV
Growth in bacteria
  Bacterial resistance: Ampicillin, 100 μg/mL
  Growth temperature: 37°C
  Growth strain: NEB Stable
  Copy number: High Copy
Gene/Insert
  Gene/Insert name: CasRx (alt name: RfxCas13d)
  gRNA/shRNA sequence: Unspecified
  Species: R. flavefaciens
  Mutation: No
  Promoter: 0.5Syn
  Cloning method: Restriction Enzyme; 5′ cloning site Unknown (unknown if destroyed)
Terms and licenses: Academic/Nonprofit Terms; Industry Terms: Not Available to Industry
How to cite: pAAV-U6-DR30(SapI)-0.5Syn-CasRx-pA was a gift from Jonathan Ploski (Addgene plasmid # 192492 ; http://n2t.net/addgene:192492 ; RRID:Addgene_192492)
